>Addgene plasmid #72969 | pBP-SJM905 | depositor partial sequence | sequence record 133814 | Partial sequence between BsaI sites - Backbone pBP-SJM901
GGTCTCACTATTTTATAGCTAGCTCAGTCCTTGGGATTATGCTAGCGTACAGAGACC
