>Addgene plasmid #72969 | pBP-SJM905 | addgene partial sequence | sequence record 140579 | RNAde-BB-1F 5'-tgccacctgacgtctaagaa-3'
ATAGGCGTATCACGAGGCAGAATTTCAGATAAAAAAAATCCTTAGCTTTCGCTAAGGATGATTTCTGGAA
TTCGCGGCCGCTTCTAGAACGTCTCAATCTGGTCTCACTATTTTATAGCTAGCTCAGTCCTTGGGATTAT
GCTAGCGTACAGAGACCAGATCTTTTAACTTTAAGAAGGAGATATACATATGCGTAAAGGAGAAGAACTT
TTCACTGGAGTTGTCCCAATTCTTGTTGAATTAGATGGTGATGTTAATGGGCACAAATTTTCTGTCAGTG
GAGAGGGTGAAGGTGATGCAACATACGGAAAACTTACCCTTAAATTTATTTGCACTACTGGAAAACTACC
TGTTCCATGGCCAACACTTGTCACTACTTTCGGTTATGGTGTTCAATGCTTTGCGAGATACCCAGATCAT
ATGAAACAGCATGACTTTTTCAAGAGTGCCATGCCCGAAGGTTATGTACAGGAAAGAACTATATTTTTCA
AAGATGACGGGAACTACAAGACACGTGCTGAAGTCAAGTTTGAAGGTGATACCCTTGTTAATAGAATCGA
GTTAAAAGGTATTGATTTTAAAGAAGATGGAAACATTCTTGGACACAAATTGGAATACAACTATAACTCA
CACAATGTATACATCATGGCAGACAAACAAAAGAATGGAATCAAAGTTAACTTCAAAATTAGACACAACA
TTGAAGATGGAAGCGTTCAACTAGCAGACCATTATCAACAAAATACTCCAATTGGCGATGGCCCTGTCCT
TTTACCAGACAACCATTACCTGTCCACACAATCTGCCCTTTCGAA
