>Addgene plasmid #72969 | pBP-SJM905 | addgene partial sequence | sequence record 141390 | RNAde-BB-2R 5'-attaccgcctttgagtgagc -3'
GCGAGTCAGTGAGCGAGGAAGCCTGCATAACGCGAAGTAATCTTTTCGGTTTTAAAGAAAAAGGGCAGGG
TGGTGACACCTTGCCCTTTTTTGCCGGACTGCAGCGTCTCTGGCAAACATATAAACGCAGAAAGGCCCAC
CCGAAGGTGAGCCAGTGTGACTCTAGTAGAGAGCGTTCACCGACAAACAACAGATAAAACGAAAGGCCCA
GTCTTTCGACTGAGCCTTTCGTTTTATTTGATGCCTGGTCGATTATTTGTATAGTTCATCCATGCCATGT
GTAATCCCAGCAGCTGTTACAAACTCAAGAAGGACCATGTGATCTCTCTTTTCGTTGGGATCTTTCGAAA
GGGCAGATTGTGTGGACAGGTAATGGTTGTCTGGTAAAAGGACAGGGCCATCGCCAATTGGAGTATTTTG
TTGATAATGGTCTGCTAGTTGAACGCTTCCATCTTCAATGTTGTGTCTAATTTTGAAGTTAACTTTGATT
CCATTCTTTTGTTTGTCTGCCATGATGTATACATTGTGTGAGTTATAGTTGTATTCCAATTTGTGTCCAA
GAATGTTTCCATCTTCTTTAAAATCAATACCTTTTAACTCGATTCTATTAACAAGGGTATCACCTTCAAA
CTTGACTTCAGCACGTGTCTTGTAGTTCCCGTCATCTTTGAAAAATATAGTTCTTTCCTGTACATAACCT
TCGGGCATGGCACTCTTGAAAAAGTCATGCTGTTTCATATGATCTGGGTATCTCGCAAAGCATTGAACAC
CATAACCGAAAGTAGTGACAAGTGTTGGCCATGGAACAGGTAGTT
