[The description below was written by a language model from this plasmid's Addgene catalogue record.]
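Description:
pBP-SJM905 is a Level 0 "bioparts" plasmid from the EcoFlex kit, a MoClo-style (Golden Gate) modular cloning system designed for synthetic biology in E. coli. It is built on the pSB1C3 backbone from the iGEM registry, a high-copy bacterial cloning vector, and is maintained in E. coli under chloramphenicol selection. The chloramphenicol acetyltransferase (CAT) marker carries a silent C435G nucleotide change that removes an internal BsmBI site. This domestication step keeps the backbone from being cut when type IIS enzymes are used in the hierarchical assembly reactions.

The payload is a single synthetic part, the SJM905 promoter, stored as a standardised promoter module. It is flanked by defined fusion sites, CTAT at the 5′ end and GTAC at the 3′ end. In a MoClo scheme these are the four-base overhangs exposed by type IIS digestion, and they dictate the position and orientation of the part when it is ligated with downstream modules such as ribosome binding sites, coding sequences and terminators to form a Level 1 transcription unit. The plasmid is therefore a storage and donor vector for one regulatory element rather than an expression construct, and it carries no reporter or coding insert of its own.

The record does not state the strength, regulation or sequence origin of the SJM905 promoter beyond its being synthetic, and the restriction sites used for the original cloning are listed as unknown. No feature table was supplied, so the origin of replication and other backbone elements are known only from the named pSB1C3 backbone. Its typical use is as one member of a promoter set for combinatorial assembly and tuning of gene expression in E. coli.
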