Addgene plasmid #72969: pBP-SJM905
Purpose: Level 0 - SJM905 promoter (5' CTAT/3' GTAC fusion)
Depositing lab: Paul Freemont. Depositing organization: Imperial College London. Publication: EcoFlex: A Multifunctional MoClo Kit for E. coli Synthetic Biology. Moore SJ, Lai HE, Kelwick RJ, Chee SM, Bell DJ, Polizzi KM, Freemont PS. ACS Synth Biol. 2016 May 2. 10.1021/acssynbio.6b00031 PubMed 27096716.
Backbone
  Vector backbone: pSB1C3
  Backbone manufacturer: iGEM
  Backbone size w/o insert (bp): 3036
  Vector type: Synthetic Biology
Growth in bacteria
  Bacterial resistance: Chloramphenicol, 25 μg/mL
  Growth temperature: 37°C
  Growth strain: JM109
  Copy number: High Copy
Gene/Insert
  Gene/Insert name: SJM905 promoter
  Species: Synthetic
  Mutation: CAT gene - C435G (nucleotide) - silent mutagenesis to remove BsmBI site
  Cloning method: Restriction Enzyme; 5′ cloning site Unknown (unknown if destroyed); 3′ cloning site Unknown (unknown if destroyed)
  Sequencing primers: 5′ VF2 (5' tgccacctgacgtctaagaa 3'); 3′ VR (5' attaccgcctttgagtgagc 3')
Terms and licenses: Academic/Nonprofit Terms; Industry Terms: Not Available to Industry
How to cite: pBP-SJM905 was a gift from Paul Freemont (Addgene plasmid # 72969 ; http://n2t.net/addgene:72969 ; RRID:Addgene_72969)
